Addgene plasmid #116105: pHAGE-AKT3-M339I
Purpose: Lentiviral expression of AKT3 M339I
Depositing lab: Gordon Mills & Kenneth Scott. Depositing organization: Baylor College of Medicine. Publication: Systematic Functional Annotation of Somatic Mutations in Cancer. Ng PK, Li J, Jeong KJ, Shao S, Chen H, Tsang YH, Sengupta S, Wang Z, Bhavana VH, Tran R, Soewito S, Minussi DC, Moreno D, Kong K, Dogruluk T, Lu H, Gao J, Tokheim C, Zhou DC, Johnson AM, Zeng J, Ip CKM, Ju Z, Wester M, Yu S, Li Y, Vellano CP, Schultz N, Karchin R, Ding L, Lu Y, Cheung LWT, Chen K, Shaw KR, Meric-Bernstam F, Scott KL, Yi S, Sahni N, Liang H, Mills GB. Cancer Cell. 2018 Mar 12;33(3):450-462.e10. doi: 10.1016/j.ccell.2018.01.021. PubMed 29533785.
Backbone
  Vector backbone: pHAGE
  Vector type: Lentiviral
Growth in bacteria
  Bacterial resistance: Ampicillin, 100 μg/mL
  Growth temperature: 37°C
  Growth strain: Stbl3
  Copy number: High Copy
Gene/Insert
  Gene/Insert name: AKT3
  Species: H. sapiens (human)
  Mutation: M339I
  Entrez Gene: AKT3 (a.k.a. MPPH, MPPH2, PKB-GAMMA, PKBG, PRKBG, RAC-PK-gamma, RAC-gamma, STK-2)
  Cloning method: Gateway Cloning
Terms and licenses: Academic/Nonprofit Terms; Industry Terms: Not Available to Industry
How to cite: pHAGE-AKT3-M339I was a gift from Gordon Mills & Kenneth Scott (Addgene plasmid # 116105 ; http://n2t.net/addgene:116105 ; RRID:Addgene_116105)
