[The description below was written by a language model from this plasmid's Addgene catalogue record and pLannotate feature annotations shown in this document.]
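Description:
pHAGE-AKT3-M339I is an HIV-1-based, self-inactivating lentiviral expression plasmid built on the pHAGE backbone and carrying human AKT3 with the M339I substitution. It is maintained in E. coli through a high-copy ColE1/pUC-type origin and selected with ampicillin via the β-lactamase gene. The sequenced record is about 10 kb. The viral portion contains a truncated 5' LTR, the Ψ packaging signal with an adjoining gag fragment, the Rev response element for Rev-dependent nuclear export of the genomic RNA, the cPPT/CTS element that aids nuclear import of the reverse-transcribed genome, and a ΔU3 3' LTR that disables LTR promoter activity after integration. Short nef, rev, lacI, lac promoter and SV40 fragments annotated elsewhere appear to be backbone remnants rather than functional parts. The plasmid encodes no viral structural or enzymatic proteins, so packaging functions must be supplied in trans.

The payload is a bicistronic cassette driven by the strong constitutive human EF-1α promoter. The AKT3 open reading frame, which encodes one of the three AKT serine/threonine kinases, sits between attB1 and attB2 sites left by Gateway recombination. A V5 epitope tag is annotated shortly downstream of attB2. The record does not state whether the tag is actually fused in frame to the kinase. An EMCV IRES then directs translation of EGFP from the same transcript, so transduced cells can be identified or sorted by fluorescence, and a WPRE enhances transcript stability and expression. No mammalian drug-selection marker is annotated. The construct comes from a collection made to test the functional effects of somatic cancer mutations, and it is suited to stable expression of this AKT3 variant in mammalian cells for comparison with wild-type or other alleles.
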