Features (pLannotate 1.2.2; 27 found; start..end, strand, type, name):
      1..118     +  misc_feature   cPPT/CTS: central polypurine tract and central termination sequence of HIV-1
    166..1344    +  promoter       EF-1α promoter: strong constitutive promoter for human elongation factor EF-1α
   1365..1385    +  protein_bind   attB1: mutant version of attB; core recombination site for the Gateway® BP reaction BP Clonase™
   1391..2827    +  CDS            AKT3: AKT3_HUMAN - Also known as PKBG. Experimental evidence at protein level: Swiss-Prot protein existence level 1. AKT3 is one of 3 closely related serine/threonine-protein kinases (AKT1, AKT2 and AKT3) called the AKT kinase, and which regulate many processes including metabolism, proliferation, cell survival, growth and angiogenesis. This is mediated through serine and/or threonine phosphorylation of a range of downstream substrates. Over 100 substrate candidates have been reported so far, but for most of them, no isoform specificity has been reported. AKT3 is the least studied AKT isoform. It pl
   2832..2856    -  protein_bind   attB2: mutant version of attB; recombination site for the Gateway® BP reaction BP Clonase™
   2909..2950    +  CDS            V5 tag: epitope tag from simian virus 5
   3076..3538    +  misc_feature   IRES: internal ribosome entry site (IRES) of the encephalomyocarditis virus (EMCV)
   3552..4271    +  CDS            EGFP: the original enhanced GFP (Yang et al., 1996) mammalian codon-optimized
   4285..4873    +  misc_feature   WPRE: woodchuck hepatitis virus posttranscriptional regulatory element
   4881..4946    +  CDS            nef (fragment): NEF_HV1Z2 - Experimental evidence at protein level: Swiss-Prot protein existence level 1. Extracellular Nef protein targets CD4(+) T-lymphocytes for apoptosis by interacting with CXCR4 surface receptors. From Human immunodeficiency virus type 1 group M subtype D (isolate Z2/CDC-Z34) (HIV-1).
   4948..5181    +  LTR            3' LTR (ΔU3): self-inactivating 3' long terminal repeat (LTR) from HIV-1
   5386..5490    +  promoter       AmpR promoter: bla
   5491..6351    +  CDS            AmpR: β-lactamase; bla; confers resistance to ampicillin, carbenicillin, and related antibiotics
   6522..7110    +  rep_origin     ori: high-copy-number ColE1/pMB1/pBR322/pUC origin of replication
   7293..7347    +  CDS            lacI (fragment): lac repressor; lacI; The lac repressor binds to the lac operator to inhibit transcription in E. coli. This inhibition can be relieved by adding lactose or isopropyl-β-D-thiogalactopyranoside (IPTG).
   7353..7446    +  rep_origin     SV40 ori (fragment): SV40 origin of replication
   7471..7508    +  CDS            lacI (fragment): lac repressor; lacI; The lac repressor binds to the lac operator to inhibit transcription in E. coli. This inhibition can be relieved by adding lactose or isopropyl-β-D-thiogalactopyranoside (IPTG).
   7521..7542    +  protein_bind   CAP binding site: CAP binding activates transcription in the presence of cAMP. E. coli catabolite activator protein
   7557..7587    +  promoter       lac promoter: promoter for the E. coli lac operon
   7595..7611    +  protein_bind   lac operator: The lac repressor binds to the lac operator to inhibit transcription in E. coli. This inhibition can be relieved by adding lactose or isopropyl-β-D-thiogalactopyranoside (IPTG). lac repressor encoded by lacI
   7645..7728    +  polyA_signal   SV40 poly(A) signal (fragment): SV40 polyadenylation signal
   7895..8224    +  CDS            nef (fragment): NEF_HV1BR - Experimental evidence at protein level: Swiss-Prot protein existence level 1. Extracellular Nef protein targets CD4(+) T-lymphocytes for apoptosis by interacting with CXCR4 surface receptors (PubMed:14990729). From Human immunodeficiency virus type 1 group M subtype B (isolate BRU/LAI) (HIV-1).
   8272..8529    +  LTR            5' LTR (truncated): truncated 5' long terminal repeat (LTR) from HIV-1
   8576..8701    +  misc_feature   HIV-1 Ψ: packaging signal of human immunodeficiency virus type 1
   8685..9023    +  CDS            HIV-1 gag (fragment): gag protein from human immunodeficiency virus 1; gag
   9198..9431    +  misc_feature   RRE: The Rev response element (RRE) of HIV-1 allows for Rev-dependent mRNA export from the nucleus to the cytoplasm.
   9808..9908    +  CDS            Rev (fragment): human immunodeficiency virus 1 (HIV-1) Rev protein; rev; enhances nuclear export of unspliced and incompletely spliced viral mRNAs
>Addgene plasmid #116105 | pHAGE-AKT3-M339I | addgene full sequence | sequence record 250451 | Addgene NGS Result
TTTTAAAAGAAAAGGGGGGATTGGGGGGTACAGTGCAGGGGAAAGAATAGTAGACATAATAGCAACAGAC
ATACAAACTAAAGAATTACAAAAACAAATTACAAAAATTCAAAATTTTCGGGTTTATTACAGGGACAGCA
GAGATCCAGTTTGGACTAGTCGTGAGGCTCCGGTGCCCGTCAGTGGGCAGAGCGCACATCGCCCACAGTC
CCCGAGAAGTTGGGGGGAGGGGTCGGCAATTGAACCGGTGCCTAGAGAAGGTGGCGCGGGGTAAACTGGG
AAAGTGATGTCGTGTACTGGCTCCGCCTTTTTCCCGAGGGTGGGGGAGAACCGTATATAAGTGCAGTAGT
CGCCGTGAACGTTCTTTTTCGCAACGGGTTTGCCGCCAGAACACAGGTAAGTGCCGTGTGTGGTTCCCGC
GGGCCTGGCCTCTTTACGGGTTATGGCCCTTGCGTGCCTTGAATTACTTCCACCTGGCTGCAGTACGTGA
TTCTTGATCCCGAGCTTCGGGTTGGAAGTGGGTGGGAGAGTTCGAGGCCTTGCGCTTAAGGAGCCCCTTC
GCCTCGTGCTTGAGTTGAGGCCTGGCCTGGGCGCTGGGGCCGCCGCGTGCGAATCTGGTGGCACCTTCGC
GCCTGTCTCGCTGCTTTCGATAAGTCTCTAGCCATTTAAAATTTTTGATGACCTGCTGCGACGCTTTTTT
TCTGGCAAGATAGTCTTGTAAATGCGGGCCAAGATCTGCACACTGGTATTTCGGTTTTTGGGGCCGCGGG
CGGCGACGGGGCCCGTGCGTCCCAGCGCACATGTTCGGCGAGGCGGGGCCTGCGAGCGCGGCCACCGAGA
ATCGGACGGGGGTAGTCTCAAGCTGGCCGGCCTGCTCTGGTGCCTGGCCTCGCGCCGCCGTGTATCGCCC
CGCCCTGGGCGGCAAGGCTGGCCCGGTCGGCACCAGTTGCGTGAGCGGAAAGATGGCCGCTTCCCGGCCC
TGCTGCAGGGAGCTCAAAATGGAGGACGCGGCGCTCGGGAGAGCGGGCGGGTGAGTCACCCACACAAAGG
AAAAGGGCCTTTCCGTCCTCAGCCGTCGCTTCATGTGACTCCACGGAGTACCGGGCGCCGTCCAGGCACC
TCGATTAGTTCTCGAGCTTTTGGAGTACGTCGTCTTTAGGTTGGGGGGAGGGGTTTTATGCGATGGAGTT
TCCCCACACTGAGTGGGTGGAGACTGAAGTTAGGCCAGCTTGGCACTTGATGTAATTCTCCTTGGAATTT
GCCCTTTTTGAGTTTGGATCTTGGTTCATTCTCAAGCCTCAGACAGTGGTTCAAAGTTTTTTTCTTCCAT
TTCAGGTGTCGTGAAGCGGCCCTGCAGATATCAACAAGTTTGTACAAAAAAGCAGGCACCATGAGCGATG
TTACCATTGTGAAAGAAGGTTGGGTTCAGAAGAGGGGAGAATATATAAAAAACTGGAGGCCAAGATACTT
CCTTTTGAAGACAGATGGCTCATTCATAGGATATAAAGAGAAACCTCAAGATGTGGATTTACCTTATCCC
CTCAACAACTTTTCAGTGGCAAAATGCCAGTTAATGAAAACAGAACGACCAAAGCCAAACACATTTATAA
TCAGATGTCTCCAGTGGACTACTGTTATAGAGAGAACATTTCATGTAGATACTCCAGAGGAAAGGGAAGA
ATGGACAGAAGCTATCCAGGCTGTAGCAGACAGACTGCAGAGGCAAGAAGAGGAGAGAATGAATTGTAGT
CCAACTTCACAAATTGATAATATAGGAGAGGAAGAGATGGATGCCTCTACAACCCATCATAAAAGAAAGA
CAATGAATGATTTTGACTATTTGAAACTACTAGGTAAAGGCACTTTTGGGAAAGTTATTTTGGTTCGAGA
GAAGGCAAGTGGAAAATACTATGCTATGAAGATTCTGAAGAAAGAAGTCATTATTGCAAAGGATGAAGTG
GCACACACTCTAACTGAAAGCAGAGTATTAAAGAACACTAGACATCCCTTTTTAACATCCTTGAAATATT
CCTTCCAGACAAAAGACCGTTTGTGTTTTGTGATGGAATATGTTAATGGGGGCGAGCTGTTTTTCCATTT
GTCGAGAGAGCGGGTGTTCTCTGAGGACCGCACACGTTTCTATGGTGCAGAAATTGTCTCTGCCTTGGAC
TATCTACATTCCGGAAAGATTGTGTACCGTGATCTCAAGTTGGAGAATCTAATGCTGGACAAAGATGGCC
ACATAAAAATTACAGATTTTGGACTTTGCAAAGAAGGGATCACAGATGCAGCCACCATGAAGACATTCTG
TGGCACTCCAGAATATCTGGCACCAGAGGTGTTAGAAGATAATGACTATGGCCGAGCAGTAGACTGGTGG
GGCCTAGGGGTTGTCATGTATGAAATCATGTGTGGGAGGTTACCTTTCTACAACCAGGACCATGAGAAAC
TTTTTGAATTAATATTAATGGAAGACATTAAATTTCCTCGAACACTCTCTTCAGATGCAAAATCATTGCT
TTCAGGGCTCTTGATAAAGGATCCAAATAAACGCCTTGGTGGAGGACCAGATGATGCAAAAGAAATTATG
AGACACAGTTTCTTCTCTGGAGTAAACTGGCAAGATGTATATGATAAAAAGCTTGTACCTCCTTTTAAAC
CTCAAGTAACATCTGAGACAGATACTAGATATTTTGATGAAGAATTTACAGCTCAGACTATTACAATAAC
ACCACCTGAAAAATATGATGAGGATGGTATGGACTGCATGGACAATGAGAGGCGGCCGCATTTCCCTCAA
TTTTCCTACTCTGCAAGTGGACGAGAATAGAACCCAGCTTTCTTGTACAAAGTGGTTGATATCCAGCACA
GTGGCGGCCGCTCGAGTCTAGAGGGCCCGCGGTTCGAAGGTAAGCCTATCCCTAACCCTCTCCTCGGTCT
CGATTCTACGCGTACCGGTTAGTAATGAGATCCCTCCCCCCCCCCTAACGTTACTGGCCGAAGCCGCTTG
GAATAAGGCCGGTGTGCGTTTGTCTATATGTTATTTTCCACCATATTGCCGTCTTTTGGCAATGTGAGGG
CCCGGAAACCTGGCCCTGTCTTCTTGACGAGCATTCCTAGGGGTCTTTCCCCTCTCGCCAAAGGAATGCA
AGGTCTGTTGAATGTCGTGAAGGAAGCAGTTCCTCTGGAAGCTTCTTGAAGACAAACAACGTCTGTAGCG
ACCCTTTGCAGGCAGCGGAACCCCCCACCTGGCGACAGGTGCCTCTGCGGCCAAAAGCCACGTGTATAAG
ATACACCTGCAAAGGCGGCACAACCCCAGTGCCACGTTGTGAGTTGGATAGTTGTGGAAAGAGTCAAATG
GCTCTCCTCAAGCGTATTCAACAAGGGGCTGAAGGATGCCCAGAAGGTACCCCATTGTATGGGATCTGAT
CTGGGGCCTCGGTGCACATGCTTTACATGTGTTTAGTCGAGGTTAAAAAAACGTCTAGGCCCCCCGAACC
ACGGGGACGTGGTTTTCCTTTGAAAAACACGATGATAATATGGCCACACATATGGTGAGCAAGGGCGAGG
AGCTGTTCACCGGGGTGGTGCCCATCCTGGTCGAGCTGGACGGCGACGTAAACGGCCACAAGTTCAGCGT
GTCCGGCGAGGGCGAGGGCGATGCCACCTACGGCAAGCTGACCCTGAAGTTCATCTGCACCACCGGCAAG
CTGCCCGTGCCCTGGCCCACCCTCGTGACCACCCTGACCTACGGCGTGCAGTGCTTCAGCCGCTACCCCG
ACCACATGAAGCAGCACGACTTCTTCAAGTCCGCCATGCCCGAAGGCTACGTCCAGGAGCGCACCATCTT
CTTCAAGGACGACGGCAACTACAAGACCCGCGCCGAGGTGAAGTTCGAGGGCGACACCCTGGTGAACCGC
ATCGAGCTGAAGGGCATCGACTTCAAGGAGGACGGCAACATCCTGGGGCACAAGCTGGAGTACAACTACA
ACAGCCACAACGTCTATATCATGGCCGACAAGCAGAAGAACGGCATCAAGGTGAACTTCAAGATCCGCCA
CAACATCGAGGACGGCAGCGTGCAGCTCGCCGACCACTACCAGCAGAACACCCCCATCGGCGACGGCCCC
GTGCTGCTGCCCGACAACCACTACCTGAGCACCCAGTCCGCCCTGAGCAAAGACCCCAACGAGAAGCGCG
ATCACATGGTCCTGCTGGAGTTCGTGACCGCCGCCGGGATCACTCTCGGCATGGACGAGCTGTACAAGTA
AATCGATAGATCCTAATCAACCTCTGGATTACAAAATTTGTGAAAGATTGACTGGTATTCTTAACTATGT
TGCTCCTTTTACGCTATGTGGATACGCTGCTTTAATGCCTTTGTATCATGCTATTGCTTCCCGTATGGCT
TTCATTTTCTCCTCCTTGTATAAATCCTGGTTGCTGTCTCTTTATGAGGAGTTGTGGCCCGTTGTCAGGC
AACGTGGCGTGGTGTGCACTGTGTTTGCTGACGCAACCCCCACTGGTTGGGGCATTGCCACCACCTGTCA
GCTCCTTTCCGGGACTTTCGCTTTCCCCCTCCCTATTGCCACGGCGGAACTCATCGCCGCCTGCCTTGCC
CGCTGCTGGACAGGGGCTCGGCTGTTGGGCACTGACAATTCCGTGGTGTTGTCGGGGAAATCATCGTCCT
TTCCTTGGCTGCTCGCCTGTGTTGCCACCTGGATTCTGCGCGGGACGTCCTTCTGCTACGTCCCTTCGGC
CCTCAATCCAGCGGACCTTCCTTCCCGCGGCCTGCTGCCGGCTCTGCGGCCTCTTCCGCGTCTTCGCCTT
CGCCCTCAGACGAGTCGGATCTCCCTTTGGGCCGCCTCCCCGCCTGAGATCCTTTAAGACCAATGACTTA
CAAGGCAGCTGTAGATCTTAGCCACTTTTTAAAAGAAAAGGGGGGACTGGAAGGGCTAATTCACTCCCAA
CGAAGACAAGATCTGCTTTTTGCTTGTACTGGGTCTCTCTGGTTAGACCAGATCTGAGCCTGGGAGCTCT
CTGGCTAACTAGGGAACCCACTGCTTAAGCCTCAATAAAGCTTGCCTTGAGTGCTTCAAGTAGTGTGTGC
CCGTCTGTTGTGTGACTCTGGTAACTAGAGATCCCTCAGACCCTTTTAGTCAGTGTGGAAAATCTCTAGC
AGTAGTAGTTCATGTCATCTTATTATTCAGTATTTATAACTTGCAAAGAAATGAATATCAGAGAGTGAGA
GGCCCGGGTTAATTAAGGAAAGGGCTAGATCATTCTTGAAGACGAAAGGGCCTCGTGATACGCCTATTTT
TATAGGTTAATGTCATGATAATAATGGTTTCTTAGACGTCAGGTGGCACTTTTCGGGGAAATGTGCGCGG
AACCCCTATTTGTTTATTTTTCTAAATACATTCAAATATGTATCCGCTCATGAGACAATAACCCTGATAA
ATGCTTCAATAATATTGAAAAAGGAAGAGTATGAGTATTCAACATTTCCGTGTCGCCCTTATTCCCTTTT
TTGCGGCATTTTGCCTTCCTGTTTTTGCTCACCCAGAAACGCTGGTGAAAGTAAAAGATGCTGAAGATCA
GTTGGGTGCACGAGTGGGTTACATCGAACTGGATCTCAACAGCGGTAAGATCCTTGAGAGTTTTCGCCCC
GAAGAACGTTTTCCAATGATGAGCACTTTTAAAGTTCTGCTATGTGGCGCGGTATTATCCCGTGTTGACG
CCGGGCAAGAGCAACTCGGTCGCCGCATACACTATTCTCAGAATGACTTGGTTGAGTACTCACCAGTCAC
AGAAAAGCATCTTACGGATGGCATGACAGTAAGAGAATTATGCAGTGCTGCCATAACCATGAGTGATAAC
ACTGCGGCCAACTTACTTCTGACAACGATCGGAGGACCGAAGGAGCTAACCGCTTTTTTGCACAACATGG
GGGATCATGTAACTCGCCTTGATCGTTGGGAACCGGAGCTGAATGAAGCCATACCAAACGACGAGCGTGA
CACCACGATGCCTGTAGCAATGGCAACAACGTTGCGCAAACTATTAACTGGCGAACTACTTACTCTAGCT
TCCCGGCAACAATTAATAGACTGGATGGAGGCGGATAAAGTTGCAGGACCACTTCTGCGCTCGGCCCTTC
CGGCTGGCTGGTTTATTGCTGATAAATCTGGAGCCGGTGAGCGTGGGTCTCGCGGTATCATTGCAGCACT
GGGGCCAGATGGTAAGCCCTCCCGTATCGTAGTTATCTACACGACGGGGAGTCAGGCAACTATGGATGAA
CGAAATAGACAGATCGCTGAGATAGGTGCCTCACTGATTAAGCATTGGTAACTGTCAGACCAAGTTTACT
CATATATACTTTAGATTGATTTAAAACTTCATTTTTAATTTAAAAGGATCTAGGTGAAGATCCTTTTTGA
TAATCTCATGACCAAAATCCCTTAACGTGAGTTTTCGTTCCACTGAGCGTCAGACCCCGTAGAAAAGATC
AAAGGATCTTCTTGAGATCCTTTTTTTCTGCGCGTAATCTGCTGCTTGCAAACAAAAAAACCACCGCTAC
CAGCGGTGGTTTGTTTGCCGGATCAAGAGCTACCAACTCTTTTTCCGAAGGTAACTGGCTTCAGCAGAGC
GCAGATACCAAATACTGTTCTTCTAGTGTAGCCGTAGTTAGGCCACCACTTCAAGAACTCTGTAGCACCG
CCTACATACCTCGCTCTGCTAATCCTGTTACCAGTGGCTGCTGCCAGTGGCGATAAGTCGTGTCTTACCG
GGTTGGACTCAAGACGATAGTTACCGGATAAGGCGCAGCGGTCGGGCTGAACGGGGGGTTCGTGCACACA
GCCCAGCTTGGAGCGAACGACCTACACCGAACTGAGATACCTACAGCGTGAGCTATGAGAAAGCGCCACG
CTTCCCGAAGGGAGAAAGGCGGACAGGTATCCGGTAAGCGGCAGGGTCGGAACAGGAGAGCGCACGAGGG
AGCTTCCAGGGGGAAACGCCTGGTATCTTTATAGTCCTGTCGGGTTTCGCCACCTCTGACTTGAGCGTCG
ATTTTTGTGATGCTCGTCAGGGGGGCGGAGCCTATGGAAAAACGCCAGCAACGCGGCCTTTTTACGGTTC
CTGGCCTTTTGCTGGCCTTTTGCTCACATGTTCTTTCCTGCGTTATCCCCTGATTCTGTGGATAACCGTA
TTACCGCCTTTGAGTGAGCTGATACCGCTCGCCGCAGCCGAACGACCGAGCGCAGCGAGTCAGTGAGCGA
GGAAGCGGAAGAGCGCCCAATACGCAAACCGCCTCTCCCCGCGCGTTGGCCGATTCATTAATGCAGCAAG
CTCATGGCTGACTAATTTTTTTTATTTATGCAGAGGCCGAGGCCGCCTCGGCCTCTGAGCTATTCCAGAA
GTAGTGAGGAGGCTTTTTTGGAGGCCTAGGCTTTTGCAAAAAGCTCCCCGTGGCACGACAGGTTTCCCGA
CTGGAAAGCGGGCAGTGAGCGCAACGCAATTAATGTGAGTTAGCTCACTCATTAGGCACCCCAGGCTTTA
CACTTTATGCTTCCGGCTCGTATGTTGTGTGGAATTGTGAGCGGATAACAATTTCACACAGGAAACAGCT
ATGACATGATTACGAATTTCACAAATAAAGCATTTTTTTCACTGCATTCTAGTTGTGGTTTGTCCAAACT
CATCAATGTATCTTATCATGTCTGGATCAACTGGATAACTCAAGCTAACCAAAATCATCCCAAACTTCCC
ACCCCATACCCTATTACCACTGCCAATTACCTGTGGTTTCATTTACTCTAAACCTGTGATTCCTCTGAAT
TATTTTCATTTTAAAGAAATTGTATTTGTTAAATATGTACTACAAACTTAGTAGTTGGAAGGGCTAATTC
ACTCCCAAAGAAGACAAGATATCCTTGATCTGTGGATCTACCACACACAAGGCTACTTCCCTGATTAGCA
GAACTACACACCAGGGCCAGGGGTCAGATATCCACTGACCTTTGGATGGTGCTACAAGCTAGTACCAGTT
GAGCCAGATAAGGTAGAAGAGGCCAATAAAGGAGAGAACACCAGCTTGTTACACCCTGTGAGCCTGCATG
GGATGGATGACCCGGAGAGAGAAGTGTTAGAGTGGAGGTTTGACAGCCGCCTAGCATTTCATCACGTGGC
CCGAGAGCTGCATCCGGAGTACTTCAAGAACTGCTGATATCGAGCTTGCTACAAGGGACTTTCCGCTGGG
GACTTTCCAGGGAGGCGTGGCCTGGGCGGGACTGGGGAGTGGCGAGCCCTCAGATCCTGCATATAAGCAG
CTGCTTTTTGCCTGTACTGGGTCTCTCTGGTTAGACCAGATCTGAGCCTGGGAGCTCTCTGGCTAACTAG
GGAACCCACTGCTTAAGCCTCAATAAAGCTTGCCTTGAGTGCTTCAAGTAGTGTGTGCCCGTCTGTTGTG
TGACTCTGGTAACTAGAGATCCCTCAGACCCTTTTAGTCAGTGTGGAAAATCTCTAGCAGTGGCGCCCGA
ACAGGGACTTGAAAGCGAAAGGGAAACCAGAGGAGCTCTCTCGACGCAGGACTCGGCTTGCTGAAGCGCG
CACGGCAAGAGGCGAGGGGCGGCGACTGGTGAGTACGCCAAAAATTTTGACTAGCGGAGGCTAGAAGGAG
AGAGATGGGTGCGAGAGCGTCAGTATTAAGCGGGGGAGAATTAGATCGCGATGGGAAAAAATTCGGTTAA
GGCCAGGGGGAAAGAAAAAATATAAATTAAAACATATAGTATGGGCAAGCAGGGAGCTAGAACGATTCGC
AGTTAATCCTGGCCTGTTAGAAACATCAGAAGGCTGTAGACAAATACTGGGACAGCTACAACCATCCCTT
CAGACAGGATCAGAAGAACTTAGATCATTATATAATACAGTAGCAACCCTCTATTGTGTGCATCAAAGGA
TAGAGATAAAAGACACCAAGGAAGCTTTAGACAAGATAGAGGAAGAGCAAAACAAAAGTAAGACCACCGC
ACAGCAAGCGGCCGGCCGCTGATCTTCAGACCTGGAGGAGGAGATATGAGGGACAATTGGAGAAGTGAAT
TATATAAATATAAAGTAGTAAAAATTGAACCATTAGGAGTAGCACCCACCAAGGCAAAGAGAAGAGTGGT
GCAGAGAGAAAAAAGAGCAGTGGGAATAGGAGCTTTGTTCCTTGGGTTCTTGGGAGCAGCAGGAAGCACT
ATGGGCGCAGCGTCAATGACGCTGACGGTACAGGCCAGACAATTATTGTCTGGTATAGTGCAGCAGCAGA
ACAATTTGCTGAGGGCTATTGAGGCGCAACAGCATCTGTTGCAACTCACAGTCTGGGGCATCAAGCAGCT
CCAGGCAAGAATCCTGGCTGTGGAAAGATACCTAAAGGATCAACAGCTCCTGGGGATTTGGGGTTGCTCT
GGAAAACTCATTTGCACCACTGCTGTGCCTTGGAATGCTAGTTGGAGTAATAAATCTCTGGAACAGATTT
GGAATCACACGACCTGGATGGAGTGGGACAGAGAAATTAACAATTACACAAGCTTAATACACTCCTTAAT
TGAAGAATCGCAAAACCAGCAAGAAAAGAATGAACAAGAATTATTGGAATTAGATAAATGGGCAAGTTTG
TGGAATTGGTTTAACATAACAAATTGGCTGTGGTATATAAAATTATTCATAATGATAGTAGGAGGCTTGG
TAGGTTTAAGAATAGTTTTTGCTGTACTTTCTATAGTGAATAGAGTTAGGCAGGGATATTCACCATTATC
GTTTCAGACCCACCTCCCAACCCCGAGGGGACCCGACAGGCCCGAAGGAATAGAAGAAGAAGGTGGAGAG
AGAGACAGAGACAGATCCATTCGATTAGTGAACGGATCTCGACGGTATCGCCGAATTCACAAATGGCAGT
ATTCATCCACAA
