>Addgene plasmid #116105 | pHAGE-AKT3-M339I | depositor partial sequence | sequence record 218979 | insert
ATGAGCGATGTTACCATTGTGAAAGAAGGTTGGGTTCAGAAGAGGGGAGAATATATAAAAAACTGGAGGC
CAAGATACTTCCTTTTGAAGACAGATGGCTCATTCATAGGATATAAAGAGAAACCTCAAGATGTGGATTT
ACCTTATCCCCTCAACAACTTTTCAGTGGCAAAATGCCAGTTAATGAAAACAGAACGACCAAAGCCAAAC
ACATTTATAATCAGATGTCTCCAGTGGACTACTGTTATAGAGAGAACATTTCATGTAGATACTCCAGAGG
AAAGGGAAGAATGGACAGAAGCTATCCAGGCTGTAGCAGACAGACTGCAGAGGCAAGAAGAGGAGAGAAT
GAATTGTAGTCCAACTTCACAAATTGATAATATAGGAGAGGAAGAGATGGATGCCTCTACAACCCATCAT
AAAAGAAAGACAATGAATGATTTTGACTATTTGAAACTACTAGGTAAAGGCACTTTTGGGAAAGTTATTT
TGGTTCGAGAGAAGGCAAGTGGAAAATACTATGCTATGAAGATTCTGAAGAAAGAAGTCATTATTGCAAA
GGATGAAGTGGCACACACTCTAACTGAAAGCAGAGTATTAAAGAACACTAGACATCCCTTTTTAACATCC
TTGAAATATTCCTTCCAGACAAAAGACCGTTTGTGTTTTGTGATGGAATATGTTAATGGGGGCGAGCTGT
TTTTCCATTTGTCGAGAGAGCGGGTGTTCTCTGAGGACCGCACACGTTTCTATGGTGCAGAAATTGTCTC
TGCCTTGGACTATCTACATTCCGGAAAGATTGTGTACCGTGATCTCAAGTTGGAGAATCTAATGCTGGAC
AAAGATGGCCACATAAAAATTACAGATTTTGGACTTTGCAAAGAAGGGATCACAGATGCAGCCACCATGA
AGACATTCTGTGGCACTCCAGAATATCTGGCACCAGAGGTGTTAGAAGATAATGACTATGGCCGAGCAGT
AGACTGGTGGGGCCTAGGGGTTGTCATGTATGAAATCATGTGTGGGAGGTTACCTTTCTACAACCAGGAC
CATGAGAAACTTTTTGAATTAATATTAATGGAAGACATTAAATTTCCTCGAACACTCTCTTCAGATGCAA
AATCATTGCTTTCAGGGCTCTTGATAAAGGATCCAAATAAACGCCTTGGTGGAGGACCAGATGATGCAAA
AGAAATTATGAGACACAGTTTCTTCTCTGGAGTAAACTGGCAAGATGTATATGATAAAAAGCTTGTACCT
CCTTTTAAACCTCAAGTAACATCTGAGACAGATACTAGATATTTTGATGAAGAATTTACAGCTCAGACTA
TTACAATAACACCACCTGAAAAATATGATGAGGATGGTATGGACTGCATGGACAATGAGAGGCGGCCGCA
TTTCCCTCAATTTTCCTACTCTGCAAGTGGACGAGAATAA
